Addgene plasmid #112946: mScarlet-I-T2A-LSS-SGFP2
Purpose: Produces equimolar levels of two fluorescent proteins. It can be used to measure practical brightness and as a negative control for FRET
Depositing lab: Dorus Gadella. Depositing organization: University of Amsterdam.
Backbone
  Vector backbone: pEGFP-N1
  Backbone manufacturer: Clontech
  Vector type: Mammalian Expression
Growth in bacteria
  Bacterial resistance: Kanamycin, 50 μg/mL
  Growth temperature: 37°C
  Growth strain: DH5alpha
  Copy number: High Copy
Gene/Insert
  Gene/Insert name: mScarlet-I and LSS-SGFP2
  Species: Synthetic
  Promoter: CMV
  Cloning method: Restriction Enzyme; 5′ cloning site unknown (unknown if destroyed)
Terms and licenses: Academic/Nonprofit Terms; Industry Terms: Not Available to Industry
How to cite: mScarlet-I-T2A-LSS-SGFP2 was a gift from Dorus Gadella (Addgene plasmid # 112946 ; http://n2t.net/addgene:112946 ; RRID:Addgene_112946)
