[The description below was written by a language model from this plasmid's Addgene catalogue record and pLannotate feature annotations shown in this document.]
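Description:
mScarlet-I-T2A-LSS-SGFP2 is a mammalian expression plasmid of about 5.4 kb built on the Clontech pEGFP-N1 backbone. It is propagated in E. coli from a high-copy ColE1/pUC-type origin and selected with kanamycin. The resistance gene is the Tn5 aminoglycoside phosphotransferase (NeoR/KanR). It sits downstream of tandem bacterial (bla) and SV40 early promoters and is terminated by the HSV TK polyadenylation signal, so the same cassette can also confer G418 resistance in mammalian cells. An f1 origin is present as well. Short fragment matches to ble and a bGH poly(A) signal in the backbone are probably annotation residue rather than functional elements.

The payload is a single open reading frame driven by the CMV immediate-early enhancer and promoter and ended by the SV40 poly(A) signal. It begins with mScarlet-I, a rapidly maturing monomeric red fluorescent protein. An unannotated gap of roughly 80 nt follows, which by the construct name corresponds to the T2A peptide. A second fluorescent protein coding sequence comes next. The automated annotation labels this second sequence mGold, but the catalogue entry identifies it as LSS-SGFP2, a synthetic GFP-family variant, so the label most likely reflects sequence similarity among related Aequorea-derived proteins.

T2A causes ribosomal skipping during translation, so the two proteins are produced as separate polypeptides in equimolar amounts from one transcript. One fluorophore can therefore serve as an expression reference for measuring the practical brightness of the other in cells. The unlinked pair also provides a negative control for FRET experiments.
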