Features (pLannotate 1.2.2; 14 found; start..end, strand, type, name):
     61..364     +  enhancer       CMV enhancer: human cytomegalovirus immediate early enhancer
    365..568     +  promoter       CMV promoter: human cytomegalovirus (CMV) immediate early promoter
    613..1308    +  CDS            mScarlet-I: mScarlet-I is a basic (constitutively fluorescent) red fluorescent protein published in 2016, derived from synthetic construct. It is reported to be a rapidly-maturing monomer with moderate acid sensitivity.
   1390..2109    +  CDS            mGold: photostable derivative of mVenus (Lee et al., 2020) mammalian codon-optimized
   2126..2209    +  CDS            large T antigen (fragment): large T antigen from SV40 (simian virus 40)
   2232..2353    +  polyA_signal   SV40 poly(A) signal: SV40 polyadenylation signal
   2387..2815    -  rep_origin     f1 ori (sequence partly withheld): f1 bacteriophage origin of replication; arrow indicates direction of (+) strand synthesis
   2842..2946    +  promoter       AmpR promoter: bla
   2948..3305    +  promoter       SV40 promoter: SV40 enhancer and early promoter
   3340..4134    +  CDS            NeoR/KanR: aminoglycoside phosphotransferase from Tn5; aph(3')-II (or nptII); confers resistance to neomycin, kanamycin, and G418 (Geneticin®)
   4155..4307    +  CDS            ble (fragment): BLE_KLEPN - Experimental evidence at protein level: Swiss-Prot protein existence level 1. Binding protein with a strong affinity to the bleomycin family of antibiotics. Binds to CL990; an antimitotic-antibiotic compound. From Klebsiella pneumoniae.
   4366..4413    +  polyA_signal   HSV TK poly(A) signal: herpes simplex virus thymidine kinase polyadenylation signal (Cole and Stacy, 1985)
   4504..4520    -  polyA_signal   bGH poly(A) signal (fragment): bovine growth hormone polyadenylation signal
   4742..5330    +  rep_origin     ori: high-copy-number ColE1/pMB1/pBR322/pUC origin of replication
>Addgene plasmid #112946 | mScarlet-I-T2A-LSS-SGFP2 | depositor full sequence | sequence record 213022 | Full Sequence
TAGTTATTAATAGTAATCAATTACGGGGTCATTAGTTCATAGCCCATATATGGAGTTCCGCGTTACATAA
CTTACGGTAAATGGCCCGCCTGGCTGACCGCCCAACGACCCCCGCCCATTGACGTCAATAATGACGTATG
TTCCCATAGTAACGCCAATAGGGACTTTCCATTGACGTCAATGGGTGGAGTATTTACGGTAAACTGCCCA
CTTGGCAGTACATCAAGTGTATCATATGCCAAGTACGCCCCCTATTGACGTCAATGACGGTAAATGGCCC
GCCTGGCATTATGCCCAGTACATGACCTTATGGGACTTTCCTACTTGGCAGTACATCTACGTATTAGTCA
TCGCTATTACCATGGTGATGCGGTTTTGGCAGTACATCAATGGGCGTGGATAGCGGTTTGACTCACGGGG
ATTTCCAAGTCTCCACCCCATTGACGTCAATGGGAGTTTGTTTTGGCACCAAAATCAACGGGACTTTCCA
AAATGTCGTAACAACTCCGCCCCATTGACGCAAATGGGCGGTAGGCGTGTACGGTGGGAGGTCTATATAA
GCAGAGCTGGTTTAGTGAACCGTCAGATCCGCTAGCGCTACCGGTCGCCACCATGGTGAGCAAGGGCGAG
GCAGTGATCAAGGAGTTCATGCGGTTCAAGGTGCACATGGAGGGCTCCATGAACGGCCACGAGTTCGAGA
TCGAGGGCGAGGGCGAGGGCCGCCCCTACGAGGGCACCCAGACCGCCAAGCTGAAGGTGACCAAGGGTGG
CCCCCTGCCCTTCTCCTGGGACATCCTGTCCCCTCAGTTCATGTACGGCTCCAGGGCCTTCATCAAGCAC
CCCGCCGACATCCCCGACTACTATAAGCAGTCCTTCCCCGAGGGCTTCAAGTGGGAGCGCGTGATGAACT
TCGAGGACGGCGGCGCCGTGACCGTGACCCAGGACACCTCCCTGGAGGACGGCACCCTGATCTACAAGGT
GAAGCTCCGCGGCACCAACTTCCCTCCTGACGGCCCCGTAATGCAGAAGAAGACAATGGGCTGGGAAGCA
TCCACCGAGCGGTTGTACCCCGAGGACGGCGTGCTGAAGGGCGACATTAAGATGGCCCTGCGCCTGAAGG
ACGGCGGCCGCTACCTGGCGGACTTCAAGACCACCTACAAGGCCAAGAAGCCCGTGCAGATGCCCGGCGC
CTACAACGTCGACCGCAAGTTGGACATCACCTCCCACAACGAGGACTACACCGTGGTGGAACAGTACGAA
CGCTCCGAGGGCCGCCACTCCACCGGCGGCATGGACGAGCTGTACAAGTCCGGAGAGGGCAGAGGAAGTC
TTCTAACATGCGGTGACGTGGAGGAGAATCCCGGCCCTGGGGATCCACCGGTCGCCACCATGGTGAGCAA
GGGCGAGGAGCTGTTCACCGGGGTGGTGCCCATCCTGGTCGAGCTGGACGGCGACGTAAACGGCCACAAG
TTCAGCGTGTCCGGCGAGGGCGAGGGCGATGCCACCTACGGCAAGCTGACCCTGAAGTTCATCTGCACCA
CCGGCAAGCTGCCCGTGCCCTGGCCCACCCTCGTGACCACCCTGAGCTACGGCGTGCAGTGCTTCGCCCG
CTACCCCGACCACATGAAGCAGCACGACTTCTTCAAGTCCGCCATGCCCGAAGGCTACGTCCAGGAGCGC
ACCATCTTCTTCAAGGACGACGGCAACTACAAGACCCGCGCCGAGGTGAAGTTCGAGGGCGACACCCTGG
TGAACCGCATCGAGCTGAAGGGCATCGACTTCAAGGAGGACGGCAACATCCTGGGGCACAAGCTGGAGTA
CAACTACAACAGCCACAACGTCTATATCACCGCCGACAAGCAGAAGAACGGCATCAAGGCCAACTTCAAG
ATCCGCCACAACATCGAGGACGGCGGCGTGCAGCTCGCCGACCACTACCAGCAGAACACCCCCATCGGCG
ACGGCCCCGTGCTGCTGCCCGACAACCACTACCTGAGCATCCAGTCCAAGCTGAGCAAAGACCCCAACGA
GAAGCGCGATCACATGGTCCTGCTGGAGTTCGTGACCGCCGCCGGGATCACTCTCGGCATGGACGAGCTG
TACAAGTAAAGCGGCCGCGACTCTAGATCATAATCAGCCATACCACATTTGTAGAGGTTTTACTTGCTTT
AAAAAACCTCCCACACCTCCCCCTGAACCTGAAACATAAAATGAATGCAATTGTTGTTGTTAACTTGTTT
ATTGCAGCTTATAATGGTTACAAATAAAGCAATAGCATCACAAATTTCACAAATAAAGCATTTTTTTCAC
TGCATTCTAGTTGTGGTTTGTCCAAACTCATCAATGTATCTTAACGCGTAAATTGTAAGCGTTAATATTT
TGTTAAAATTCGCGTTAAATTTTTGTTAAATCAGCTCATTTTTTAACCAATAGGCCGAAATCGGCAAAAT
CCCTTATAAATCAAAAGAATAGACCGAGATAGGGT
[37 nt withheld, positions 2486-2522]
AAAGAACGTGGACTCCAACGTCAAAGG
[49 nt withheld, positions 2550-2598]
T
[91 nt withheld, positions 2600-2690]
G
[124 nt withheld, positions 2692-2815]
CAGGTGGCACTTTTCGGGGAAATGTGCGCGGAACCCCTATTTGTTTATTTTTCTAAATACATTCAAATAT
GTATCCGCTCATGAGACAATAACCCTGATAAATGCTTCAATAATATTGAAAAAGGAAGAGTCCTGAGGCG
GAAAGAACCAGCTGTGGAATGTGTGTCAGTTAGGGTGTGGAAAGTCCCCAGGCTCCCCAGCAGGCAGAAG
TATGCAAAGCATGCATCTCAATTAGTCAGCAACCAGGTGTGGAAAGTCCCCAGGCTCCCCAGCAGGCAGA
AGTATGCAAAGCATGCATCTCAATTAGTCAGCAACCATAGTCCCGCCCCTAACTCCGCCCATCCCGCCCC
TAACTCCGCCCAGTTCCGCCCATTCTCCGCCCCATGGCTGACTAATTTTTTTTATTTATGCAGAGGCCGA
GGCCGCCTCGGCCTCTGAGCTATTCCAGAAGTAGTGAGGAGGCTTTTTTGGAGGCCTAGGCTTTTGCAAA
GATCGATCAAGAGACAGGATGAGGATCGTTTCGCATGATTGAACAAGATGGATTGCACGCAGGTTCTCCG
GCCGCTTGGGTGGAGAGGCTATTCGGCTATGACTGGGCACAACAGACAATCGGCTGCTCTGATGCCGCCG
TGTTCCGGCTGTCAGCGCAGGGGCGCCCGGTTCTTTTTGTCAAGACCGACCTGTCCGGTGCCCTGAATGA
ACTGCAAGACGAGGCAGCGCGGCTATCGTGGCTGGCCACGACGGGCGTTCCTTGCGCAGCTGTGCTCGAC
GTTGTCACTGAAGCGGGAAGGGACTGGCTGCTATTGGGCGAAGTGCCGGGGCAGGATCTCCTGTCATCTC
ACCTTGCTCCTGCCGAGAAAGTATCCATCATGGCTGATGCAATGCGGCGGCTGCATACGCTTGATCCGGC
TACCTGCCCATTCGACCACCAAGCGAAACATCGCATCGAGCGAGCACGTACTCGGATGGAAGCCGGTCTT
GTCGATCAGGATGATCTGGACGAAGAGCATCAGGGGCTCGCGCCAGCCGAACTGTTCGCCAGGCTCAAGG
CGAGCATGCCCGACGGCGAGGATCTCGTCGTGACCCATGGCGATGCCTGCTTGCCGAATATCATGGTGGA
AAATGGCCGCTTTTCTGGATTCATCGACTGTGGCCGGCTGGGTGTGGCGGACCGCTATCAGGACATAGCG
TTGGCTACCCGTGATATTGCTGAAGAGCTTGGCGGCGAATGGGCTGACCGCTTCCTCGTGCTTTACGGTA
TCGCCGCTCCCGATTCGCAGCGCATCGCCTTCTATCGCCTTCTTGACGAGTTCTTCTGAGCGGGACTCTG
GGGTTCGAAATGACCGACCAAGCGACGCCCAACCTGCCATCACGAGATTTCGATTCCACCGCCGCCTTCT
ATGAAAGGTTGGGCTTCGGAATCGTTTTCCGGGACGCCGGCTGGATGATCCTCCAGCGCGGGGATCTCAT
GCTGGAGTTCTTCGCCCACCCTAGGGGGAGGCTAACTGAAACACGGAAGGAGACAATACCGGAAGGAACC
CGCGCTATGACGGCAATAAAAAGACAGAATAAAACGCACGGTGTTGGGTCGTTTGTTCATAAACGCGGGG
TTCGGTCCCAGGGCTGGCACTCTGTCGATACCCCACCGAGACCCCATTGGGGCCAATACGCCCGCGTTTC
TTCCTTTTCCCCACCCCACCCCCCAAGTTCGGGTGAAGGCCCAGGGCTCGCAGCCAACGTCGGGGCGGCA
GGCCCTGCCATAGCCTCAGGTTACTCATATATACTTTAGATTGATTTAAAACTTCATTTTTAATTTAAAA
GGATCTAGGTGAAGATCCTTTTTGATAATCTCATGACCAAAATCCCTTAACGTGAGTTTTCGTTCCACTG
AGCGTCAGACCCCGTAGAAAAGATCAAAGGATCTTCTTGAGATCCTTTTTTTCTGCGCGTAATCTGCTGC
TTGCAAACAAAAAAACCACCGCTACCAGCGGTGGTTTGTTTGCCGGATCAAGAGCTACCAACTCTTTTTC
CGAAGGTAACTGGCTTCAGCAGAGCGCAGATACCAAATACTGTCCTTCTAGTGTAGCCGTAGTTAGGCCA
CCACTTCAAGAACTCTGTAGCACCGCCTACATACCTCGCTCTGCTAATCCTGTTACCAGTGGCTGCTGCC
AGTGGCGATAAGTCGTGTCTTACCGGGTTGGACTCAAGACGATAGTTACCGGATAAGGCGCAGCGGTCGG
GCTGAACGGGGGGTTCGTGCACACAGCCCAGCTTGGAGCGAACGACCTACACCGAACTGAGATACCTACA
GCGTGAGCTATGAGAAAGCGCCACGCTTCCCGAAGGGAGAAAGGCGGACAGGTATCCGGTAAGCGGCAGG
GTCGGAACAGGAGAGCGCACGAGGGAGCTTCCAGGGGGAAACGCCTGGTATCTTTATAGTCCTGTCGGGT
TTCGCCACCTCTGACTTGAGCGTCGATTTTTGTGATGCTCGTCAGGGGGGCGGAGCCTATGGAAAAACGC
CAGCAACGCGGCCTTTTTACGGTTCCTGGCCTTTTGCTGGCCTTTTGCTCACATGTTCTTTCCTGCGTTA
TCCCCTGATTCTGTGGATAACCGTATTACCGCCATGCAT
