Features (pLannotate 1.2.2; 14 found; start..end, strand, type, name):
     61..364     +  enhancer       CMV enhancer: human cytomegalovirus immediate early enhancer
    365..568     +  promoter       CMV promoter: human cytomegalovirus (CMV) immediate early promoter
    613..1308    +  CDS            mScarlet-I: mScarlet-I is a basic (constitutively fluorescent) red fluorescent protein published in 2016, derived from synthetic construct. It is reported to be a rapidly-maturing monomer with moderate acid sensitivity.
   1390..2109    +  CDS            mGold: photostable derivative of mVenus (Lee et al., 2020) mammalian codon-optimized
   2126..2209    +  CDS            large T antigen (fragment): large T antigen from SV40 (simian virus 40)
   2232..2353    +  polyA_signal   SV40 poly(A) signal: SV40 polyadenylation signal
   2387..2815    -  rep_origin     f1 ori (sequence partly withheld): f1 bacteriophage origin of replication; arrow indicates direction of (+) strand synthesis
   2842..2946    +  promoter       AmpR promoter: bla
   2948..3305    +  promoter       SV40 promoter: SV40 enhancer and early promoter
   3340..4134    +  CDS            NeoR/KanR: aminoglycoside phosphotransferase from Tn5; aph(3')-II (or nptII); confers resistance to neomycin, kanamycin, and G418 (Geneticin®)
   4155..4307    +  CDS            ble (fragment): BLE_KLEPN - Experimental evidence at protein level: Swiss-Prot protein existence level 1. Binding protein with a strong affinity to the bleomycin family of antibiotics. Binds to CL990; an antimitotic-antibiotic compound. From Klebsiella pneumoniae.
   4366..4413    +  polyA_signal   HSV TK poly(A) signal: herpes simplex virus thymidine kinase polyadenylation signal (Cole and Stacy, 1985)
   4504..4520    -  polyA_signal   bGH poly(A) signal (fragment): bovine growth hormone polyadenylation signal
   4742..5330    +  rep_origin     ori: high-copy-number ColE1/pMB1/pBR322/pUC origin of replication
>Addgene plasmid #112946 | mScarlet-I-T2A-LSS-SGFP2 | addgene full sequence | sequence record 223584 | Addgene NGS Result
TAGTTATTAATAGTAATCAATTACGGGGTCATTAGTTCATAGCCCATATATGGAGTTCCGCGTTACATAA
CTTACGGTAAATGGCCCGCCTGGCTGACCGCCCAACGACCCCCGCCCATTGACGTCAATAATGACGTATG
TTCCCATAGTAACGCCAATAGGGACTTTCCATTGACGTCAATGGGTGGAGTATTTACGGTAAACTGCCCA
CTTGGCAGTACATCAAGTGTATCATATGCCAAGTACGCCCCCTATTGACGTCAATGACGGTAAATGGCCC
GCCTGGCATTATGCCCAGTACATGACCTTATGGGACTTTCCTACTTGGCAGTACATCTACGTATTAGTCA
TCGCTATTACCATGGTGATGCGGTTTTGGCAGTACATCAATGGGCGTGGATAGCGGTTTGACTCACGGGG
ATTTCCAAGTCTCCACCCCATTGACGTCAATGGGAGTTTGTTTTGGCACCAAAATCAACGGGACTTTCCA
AAATGTCGTAACAACTCCGCCCCATTGACGCAAATGGGCGGTAGGCGTGTACGGTGGGAGGTCTATATAA
GCAGAGCTGGTTTAGTGAACCGTCAGATCCGCTAGCGCTACCGGTCGCCACCATGGTGAGCAAGGGCGAG
GCAGTGATCAAGGAGTTCATGCGGTTCAAGGTGCACATGGAGGGCTCCATGAACGGCCACGAGTTCGAGA
TCGAGGGCGAGGGCGAGGGCCGCCCCTACGAGGGCACCCAGACCGCCAAGCTGAAGGTGACCAAGGGTGG
CCCCCTGCCCTTCTCCTGGGACATCCTGTCCCCTCAGTTCATGTACGGCTCCAGGGCCTTCATCAAGCAC
CCCGCCGACATCCCCGACTACTATAAGCAGTCCTTCCCCGAGGGCTTCAAGTGGGAGCGCGTGATGAACT
TCGAGGACGGCGGCGCCGTGACCGTGACCCAGGACACCTCCCTGGAGGACGGCACCCTGATCTACAAGGT
GAAGCTCCGCGGCACCAACTTCCCTCCTGACGGCCCCGTAATGCAGAAGAAGACAATGGGCTGGGAAGCG
TCCACCGAGCGGTTGTACCCCGAGGACGGCGTGCTGAAGGGCGACATTAAGATGGCCCTGCGCCTGAAGG
ACGGCGGCCGCTACCTGGCGGACTTCAAGACCACCTACAAGGCCAAGAAGCCCGTGCAGATGCCCGGCGC
CTACAACGTCGACCGCAAGTTGGACATCACCTCCCACAACGAGGACTACACCGTGGTGGAACAGTACGAA
CGCTCCGAGGGCCGCCACTCCACCGGCGGCATGGACGAGCTGTACAAGTCCGGAGAGGGCAGAGGAAGTC
TTCTAACATGCGGTGACGTGGAGGAGAATCCCGGCCCTGGGGATCCACCGGTCGCCACCATGGTGAGCAA
GGGCGAGGAGCTGTTCACCGGGGTGGTGCCCATCCTGGTCGAGCTGGACGGCGACGTAAACGGCCACAAG
TTCAGCGTGTCCGGCGAGGGCGAGGGCGATGCCACCTACGGCAAGCTGACCCTGAAGTTCATCTGCACCA
CCGGCAAGCTGCCCGTGCCCTGGCCCACCCTCGTGACCACCCTGAGCTACGGCGTGCAGTGCTTCGCCCG
CTACCCCGACCACATGAAGCAGCACGACTTCTTCAAGTCCGCCATGCCCGAAGGCTACGTCCAGGAGCGC
ACCATCTTCTTCAAGGACGACGGCAACTACAAGACCCGCGCCGAGGTGAAGTTCGAGGGCGACACCCTGG
TGAACCGCATCGAGCTGAAGGGCATCGACTTCAAGGAGGACGGCAACATCCTGGGGCACAAGCTGGAGTA
CAACTACAACAGCCACAACGTCTATATCACCGCCGACAAGCAGAAGAACGGCATCAAGGCCAACTTCAAG
ATCCGCCACAACATCGAGGACGGCGGCGTGCAGCTCGCCGACCACTACCAGCAGAACACCCCCATCGGCG
ACGGCCCCGTGCTGCTGCCCGACAACCACTACCTGAGCATCCAGTCCAAGCTGAGCAAAGACCCCAACGA
GAAGCGCGATCACATGGTCCTGCTGGAGTTCGTGACCGCCGCCGGGATCACTCTCGGCATGGACGAGCTG
TACAAGTAAAGCGGCCGCGACTCTAGATCATAATCAGCCATACCACATTTGTAGAGGTTTTACTTGCTTT
AAAAAACCTCCCACACCTCCCCCTGAACCTGAAACATAAAATGAATGCAATTGTTGTTGTTAACTTGTTT
ATTGCAGCTTATAATGGTTACAAATAAAGCAATAGCATCACAAATTTCACAAATAAAGCATTTTTTTCAC
TGCATTCTAGTTGTGGTTTGTCCAAACTCATCAATGTATCTTAAGGCGTAAATTGTAAGCGTTAATATTT
TGTTAAAATTCGCGTTAAATTTTTGTTAAATCAGCTCATTTTTTAACCAATAGGCCGAAATCGGCAAAAT
CCCTTATAAATCAAAAGAATAGACCGAGATAGGGT
[37 nt withheld, positions 2486-2522]
AAAGAACGTGGACTCCAACGTCAAAGG
[49 nt withheld, positions 2550-2598]
T
[91 nt withheld, positions 2600-2690]
G
[124 nt withheld, positions 2692-2815]
CAGGTGGCACTTTTCGGGGAAATGTGCGCGGAACCCCTATTTGTTTATTTTTCTAAATACATTCAAATAT
GTATCCGCTCATGAGACAATAACCCTGATAAATGCTTCAATAATATTGAAAAAGGAAGAGTCCTGAGGCG
GAAAGAACCAGCTGTGGAATGTGTGTCAGTTAGGGTGTGGAAAGTCCCCAGGCTCCCCAGCAGGCAGAAG
TATGCAAAGCATGCATCTCAATTAGTCAGCAACCAGGTGTGGAAAGTCCCCAGGCTCCCCAGCAGGCAGA
AGTATGCAAAGCATGCATCTCAATTAGTCAGCAACCATAGTCCCGCCCCTAACTCCGCCCATCCCGCCCC
TAACTCCGCCCAGTTCCGCCCATTCTCCGCCCCATGGCTGACTAATTTTTTTTATTTATGCAGAGGCCGA
GGCCGCCTCGGCCTCTGAGCTATTCCAGAAGTAGTGAGGAGGCTTTTTTGGAGGCCTAGGCTTTTGCAAA
GATCGATCAAGAGACAGGATGAGGATCGTTTCGCATGATTGAACAAGATGGATTGCACGCAGGTTCTCCG
GCCGCTTGGGTGGAGAGGCTATTCGGCTATGACTGGGCACAACAGACAATCGGCTGCTCTGATGCCGCCG
TGTTCCGGCTGTCAGCGCAGGGGCGCCCGGTTCTTTTTGTCAAGACCGACCTGTCCGGTGCCCTGAATGA
ACTGCAAGACGAGGCAGCGCGGCTATCGTGGCTGGCCACGACGGGCGTTCCTTGCGCAGCTGTGCTCGAC
GTTGTCACTGAAGCGGGAAGGGACTGGCTGCTATTGGGCGAAGTGCCGGGGCAGGATCTCCTGTCATCTC
ACCTTGCTCCTGCCGAGAAAGTATCCATCATGGCTGATGCAATGCGGCGGCTGCATACGCTTGATCCGGC
TACCTGCCCATTCGACCACCAAGCGAAACATCGCATCGAGCGAGCACGTACTCGGATGGAAGCCGGTCTT
GTCGATCAGGATGATCTGGACGAAGAGCATCAGGGGCTCGCGCCAGCCGAACTGTTCGCCAGGCTCAAGG
CGAGCATGCCCGACGGCGAGGATCTCGTCGTGACCCATGGCGATGCCTGCTTGCCGAATATCATGGTGGA
AAATGGCCGCTTTTCTGGATTCATCGACTGTGGCCGGCTGGGTGTGGCGGACCGCTATCAGGACATAGCG
TTGGCTACCCGTGATATTGCTGAAGAGCTTGGCGGCGAATGGGCTGACCGCTTCCTCGTGCTTTACGGTA
TCGCCGCTCCCGATTCGCAGCGCATCGCCTTCTATCGCCTTCTTGACGAGTTCTTCTGAGCGGGACTCTG
GGGTTCGAAATGACCGACCAAGCGACGCCCAACCTGCCATCACGAGATTTCGATTCCACCGCCGCCTTCT
ATGAAAGGTTGGGCTTCGGAATCGTTTTCCGGGACGCCGGCTGGATGATCCTCCAGCGCGGGGATCTCAT
GCTGGAGTTCTTCGCCCACCCTAGGGGGAGGCTAACTGAAACACGGAAGGAGACAATACCGGAAGGAACC
CGCGCTATGACGGCAATAAAAAGACAGAATAAAACGCACGGTGTTGGGTCGTTTGTTCATAAACGCGGGG
TTCGGTCCCAGGGCTGGCACTCTGTCGATACCCCACCGAGACCCCATTGGGGCCAATACGCCCGCGTTTC
TTCCTTTTCCCCACCCCACCCCCCAAGTTCGGGTGAAGGCCCAGGGCTCGCAGCCAACGTCGGGGCGGCA
GGCCCTGCCATAGCCTCAGGTTACTCATATATACTTTAGATTGATTTAAAACTTCATTTTTAATTTAAAA
GGATCTAGGTGAAGATCCTTTTTGATAATCTCATGACCAAAATCCCTTAACGTGAGTTTTCGTTCCACTG
AGCGTCAGACCCCGTAGAAAAGATCAAAGGATCTTCTTGAGATCCTTTTTTTCTGCGCGTAATCTGCTGC
TTGCAAACAAAAAAACCACCGCTACCAGCGGTGGTTTGTTTGCCGGATCAAGAGCTACCAACTCTTTTTC
CGAAGGTAACTGGCTTCAGCAGAGCGCAGATACCAAATACTGTTCTTCTAGTGTAGCCGTAGTTAGGCCA
CCACTTCAAGAACTCTGTAGCACCGCCTACATACCTCGCTCTGCTAATCCTGTTACCAGTGGCTGCTGCC
AGTGGCGATAAGTCGTGTCTTACCGGGTTGGACTCAAGACGATAGTTACCGGATAAGGCGCAGCGGTCGG
GCTGAACGGGGGGTTCGTGCACACAGCCCAGCTTGGAGCGAACGACCTACACCGAACTGAGATACCTACA
GCGTGAGCTATGAGAAAGCGCCACGCTTCCCGAAGGGAGAAAGGCGGACAGGTATCCGGTAAGCGGCAGG
GTCGGAACAGGAGAGCGCACGAGGGAGCTTCCAGGGGGAAACGCCTGGTATCTTTATAGTCCTGTCGGGT
TTCGCCACCTCTGACTTGAGCGTCGATTTTTGTGATGCTCGTCAGGGGGGCGGAGCCTATGGAAAAACGC
CAGCAACGCGGCCTTTTTACGGTTCCTGGCCTTTTGCTGGCCTTTTGCTCACATGTTCTTTCCTGCGTTA
TCCCCTGATTCTGTGGATAACCGTATTACCGCCATGCAT
